Addgene plasmid #174279: pAPM-miR30-MOV10-ts3
Purpose: MOV10 knockdown
Depositing lab: Jeremy Luban. Depositing organization: University of Massachusetts, Worcester. Publication: IFIH1 (MDA5) is required for innate immune detection of intron-containing RNA expressed from the HIV-1 provirus. Guney MH, Nagalekshmi K, McCauley SM, Carbone C, Aydemir O, Luban J. Proc Natl Acad Sci U S A. 2024 Jul 16;121(29):e2404349121. doi: 10.1073/pnas.2404349121. Epub 2024 Jul 10. PubMed 38985764.
Backbone
  Vector backbone: pAPM-miR30
  Vector type: Lentiviral, RNAi
  Selectable markers: Puromycin
Growth in bacteria
  Bacterial resistance: Ampicillin, 100 μg/mL
  Growth temperature: 30°C
  Growth strain: NEB Stable
  Copy number: High Copy
Gene/Insert
  Gene/Insert name: MOV10 shRNA
  gRNA/shRNA sequence: TAAGCTGATCTTGAAGTCGCGG
  Species: H. sapiens (human)
  Entrez Gene: MOV10 (a.k.a. fSAP113, gb110)
  Promoter: SFFV
  Cloning method: Restriction Enzyme; 5′ cloning site unknown (unknown if destroyed)
Terms and licenses: Academic/Nonprofit Terms; Industry Terms: Not Available to Industry
Depositor comments: Please visit https://doi.org/10.1101/2023.11.17.567619 for bioRxiv preprint.
How to cite: pAPM-miR30-MOV10-ts3 was a gift from Jeremy Luban (Addgene plasmid # 174279 ; http://n2t.net/addgene:174279 ; RRID:Addgene_174279)
