[The description below was written by a language model from this plasmid's Addgene catalogue record and pLannotate feature annotations shown in this document.]
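Description:
pAPM-miR30-MOV10-ts3 is an HIV-1-based lentiviral RNAi vector built on the pAPM-miR30 backbone and designed to knock down human MOV10. In bacteria it is maintained through a high-copy ColE1/pUC-type origin and selected with ampicillin via the β-lactamase gene; a fragment of the pBR322 bom region and an SV40 enhancer/early promoter element are also annotated in the backbone.

The viral portion begins with a CMV enhancer/promoter placed upstream of a truncated 5' LTR, an arrangement that normally drives transcription of the vector genome in packaging cells without dependence on the native U3. It is followed by the Ψ packaging signal with an adjoining gag fragment, the Rev response element for Rev-dependent nuclear export of the full-length RNA, a small Rev fragment, and the cPPT/CTS, which aids nuclear import of the reverse-transcribed genome. A second truncated LTR closes the transfer cassette; the annotation tool labels it as a 5' LTR, but by position it serves as the 3' LTR.

The payload is a single transcription unit. The spleen focus-forming virus LTR promoter drives the puromycin N-acetyltransferase gene (pac), and immediately downstream lie human miR-30a flanking sequences framing the MOV10-targeting hairpin, which falls in the unannotated gap between the two miR-30a arms. The same Pol II transcript thus confers puromycin resistance and is processed by the microRNA pathway to release the silencing RNA, so drug selection is linked to knockdown. The "ts3" suffix presumably denotes one of several target sites, though the record does not say so. The associated work concerns innate immune detection of intron-containing HIV-1 RNA, consistent with use of this vector for stable MOV10 depletion in transduced human cells.
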