Features (pLannotate 1.2.2; 19 found; start..end, strand, type, name):
    148..527     +  enhancer       CMV enhancer: human cytomegalovirus immediate early enhancer
    528..727     +  promoter       CMV promoter: human cytomegalovirus (CMV) immediate early promoter
    745..925     +  LTR            5' LTR (truncated): truncated 5' long terminal repeat (LTR) from HIV-1
    972..1097    +  misc_feature   HIV-1 Ψ: packaging signal of human immunodeficiency virus type 1
   1081..1419    +  CDS            HIV-1 gag (fragment): gag protein from human immunodeficiency virus 1; gag
   1594..1827    +  misc_feature   RRE: The Rev response element (RRE) of HIV-1 allows for Rev-dependent mRNA export from the nucleus to the cytoplasm.
   2204..2304    +  CDS            Rev (fragment): human immunodeficiency virus 1 (HIV-1) Rev protein; rev; enhances nuclear export of unspliced and incompletely spliced viral mRNAs
   2354..2471    +  misc_feature   cPPT/CTS: central polypurine tract and central termination sequence of HIV-1
   2608..3015    +  promoter       SFFV promoter: spleen focus-forming virus long terminal repeat (LTR) promoter
   3036..3632    +  CDS            pac: PUAC_STRAD - Protein predicted: Swiss-Prot protein existence level 4. Detoxification of puromycin. From Streptomyces alboniger.
   3657..3702    +  ncRNA          5' miR-30a (fragment): sequence upstream of the 71-nt precursor of the human miR-30a microRNA (Zeng et al., 2002) miRNA
   3772..3797    +  ncRNA          3' miR-30a (fragment): sequence downstream of the 71-nt precursor of the human miR-30a microRNA (Zeng et al., 2002) miRNA
   3827..3846    +  misc_feature   cPPT/CTS (fragment): central polypurine tract and central termination sequence of HIV-1
   3878..4058    +  LTR            5' LTR (truncated): truncated 5' long terminal repeat (LTR) from HIV-1
   4129..4717    -  rep_origin     ori: high-copy-number ColE1/pMB1/pBR322/pUC origin of replication
   4888..5748    -  CDS            AmpR: β-lactamase; bla; confers resistance to ampicillin, carbenicillin, and related antibiotics
   5749..5853    -  promoter       AmpR promoter: bla
   5912..5964    -  misc_feature   bom (fragment): basis of mobility region from pBR322
   6126..136     +  promoter       SV40 promoter (across the origin): SV40 enhancer and early promoter
>Addgene plasmid #174279 | pAPM-miR30-MOV10-ts3 | addgene full sequence | sequence record 343784 | Addgene NGS Result
TCCGCCCAGTTCCGCCCATTCTCCGCCCCATGGCTGACTAATTTTTTTTATTTATGCAGAGGCCGAGGCC
GCCTCTGCCTCTGAGCTATTCCAGAAGTAGTGAGGAGGCTTTTTTGGAGGCCTAGGCTTTTGCAAAAAGC
TCGCGTTGACATTGATTATTGACTAGTTATTAATAGTAATCAATTACGGGGTCATTAGTTCATAGCCCAT
ATATGGAGTTCCGCGTTACATAACTTACGGTAAATGGCCCGCCTGGCTGACCGCCCAACGACCCCCGCCC
ATTGACGTCAATAATGACGTATGTTCCCATAGTAACGCCAATAGGGACTTTCCATTGACGTCAATGGGTG
GAGTATTTACGGTAAACTGCCCACTTGGCAGTACATCAAGTGTATCATATGCCAAGTACGCCCCCTATTG
ACGTCAATGACGGTAAATGGCCCGCCTGGCATTATGCCCAGTACATGACCTTATGGGACTTTCCTACTTG
GCAGTACATCTACGTATTAGTCATCGCTATTACCATGGTGATGCGGTTTTGGCAGTACATCAATGGGCGT
GGATAGCGGTTTGACTCACGGGGATTTCCAAGTCTCCACCCCATTGACGTCAATGGGAGTTTGTTTTGGC
ACCAAAATCAACGGGACTTTCCAAAATGTCGTAACAACTCCGCCCCATTGACGCAAATGGGCGGTAGGCG
TGTACGGTGGGAGGTCTATATAAGCAGCGCGTTTTGCCTGTACTGGGTCTCTCTGGTTAGACCAGATCTG
AGCCTGGGAGCTCTCTGGCTAACTAGGGAACCCACTGCTTAAGCCTCAATAAAGCTTGCCTTGAGTGCTT
CAAGTAGTGTGTGCCCGTCTGTTGTGAGACTCTGGTAACTAGAGATCCCTCAGACCCTTTTAGTCAGTGT
GGAAAATCTCTAGCAGTGGCGCCCGAACAGGGACTTGAAAGCGAAAGGGAAACCAGAGGAGCTCTCTCGA
CGCAGGACTCGGCTTGCTGAAGCGCGCACGGCAAGAGGCGAGGGGCGGCGACTGGTGAGTACGCCAAAAA
TTTTGACTAGCGGAGGCTAGAAGGAGAGAGATGGGTGCGAGAGCGTCAGTATTAAGCGGGGGAGAATTAG
ATCGCGATGGGAAAAAATTCGGTTAAGGCCAGGGGGAAAGAAAAAATATAAATTAAAACATATAGTATGG
GCAAGCAGGGAGCTAGAACGATTCGCAGTTAATCCTGGCCTGTTAGAAACATCAGAAGGCTGTAGACAAA
TACTGGGACAGCTACAACCATCCCTTCAGACAGGATCAGAAGAACTTAGATCATTATATAATACAGTAGC
AACCCTCTATTGTGTGCATCAAAGGATAGAGATAAAAGACACCAAGGAAGCTTTAGACAAGATAGAGGAA
GAGCAAAACAAAAGTAAGACCACCGCACAGCAAGCGGCCGGCCGCTGATCTTCAGACCTGGAGGAGGAGA
TATGAGGGACAATTGGAGAAGTGAATTATATAAATATAAAGTAGTAAAAATTGAACCATTAGGAGTAGCA
CCCACCAAGGCAAAGAGAAGAGTGGTGCAGAGAGAAAAAAGAGCAGTGGGAATAGGAGCTTTGTTCCTTG
GGTTCTTGGGAGCAGCAGGAAGCACTATGGGCGCAGCGTCAATGACGCTGACGGTACAGGCCAGACAATT
ATTGTCTGGTATAGTGCAGCAGCAGAACAATTTGCTGAGGGCTATTGAGGCGCAACAGCATCTGTTGCAA
CTCACAGTCTGGGGCATCAAGCAGCTCCAGGCAAGAATCCTGGCTGTGGAAAGATACCTAAAGGATCAAC
AGCTCCTGGGGATTTGGGGTTGCTCTGGAAAACTCATTTGCACCACTGCTGTGCCTTGGAATGCTAGTTG
GAGTAATAAATCTCTGGAACAGATTTGGAATCACACGACTTGGATGGAGTGGGACAGAGAAATTAACAAT
TACACAAGCTTAATACACTCCTTAATTGAAGAATCGCAAAACCAGCAAGAAAAGAATGAACAAGAATTAT
TGGAATTAGATAAATGGGCAAGTTTGTGGAATTGGTTTAACATAACAAATTGGCTGTGGTATATAAAATT
ATTCATAATGATAGTAGGAGGCTTGGTAGGTTTAAGAATAGTTTTTGCTGTACTTTCTATAGTGAATAGA
GTTAGGCAGGGATATTCACCATTATCGTTTCAGACCCACCTCCCAACCCCGAGGGGACCCGACAGGCCCG
AAGGAATAGAAGAAGAAGGTGGAGAGAGAGACAGAGACAGATCCATTCGATTAGTGAACGGATCGGCACT
GCGTGCGCCAATTCTGCAGACAAATGGCAGTATTCATCCACAATTTTAAAAGAAAAGGGGGGATTGGGGG
GTACAGTGCAGGGGAAAGAATAGTAGACATAATAGCAACAGACATACAAACTAAAGAATTACAAAAACAA
ATTACAAAAATTCAAAATTTTCGGGTTTATTACAGGGACAGCAGAGATCCAGTTTGGTTAATTAACTGCA
GCCCCGATAAAATAAAAGATTTTATTTAGTCTCCAGAAAAAGGGGGGAATGAAAGACCCCACCTGTAGGT
TTGGCAAGCTAGCTGCAGTAACGCCATTTTGCAAGGCATGGAAAAATACCAAACCAAGAATAGAGAAGTT
CAGATCAAGGGCGGGTACATGAAAATAGCTAACGTTGGGCCAAACAGGATATCTGCGGTGAGCAGTTTCG
GCCCCGGCCCGGGGCCAAGAACAGATGGTCACCGCAGTTTCGGCCCCGGCCCGAGGCCAAGAACAGATGG
TCCCCAGATATGGCCCAACCCTCAGCAGTTTCTTAAGACCCATCAGATGTTTCCAGGCTCCCCCAAGGAC
CTGAAATGACCCTGCGCCTTATTTGAATTAACCAATCAGCCTGCTTCTCGCTTCTGTTCGCGCGCTTCTG
CTTCCCGAGCTCTATAAAAGAGCTCACAACCCCTCACTCGGCGCGCCAGTCCTCCGACAGACTGAGTCGC
CCGGGGGTCTAGAACGCGTGCCGCCATGACCGAATACAAACCTACCGTGAGGCTGGCTACAAGAGATGAT
GTCCCAAGGGCTGTGAGAACACTGGCCGCCGCTTTTGCCGATTACCCTGCCACACGCCACACTGTGGACC
CAGATCGGCATATCGAGAGAGTGACTGAGCTGCAGGAACTGTTCCTGACCCGAGTGGGCCTGGACATTGG
GAAGGTCTGGGTCGCAGACGATGGAGCAGCTGTGGCTGTCTGGACCACACCAGAGAGCGTGGAAGCCGGA
GCTGTCTTTGCAGAGATCGGCCCTAGAATGGCAGAACTGAGCGGCTCCAGGCTGGCAGCACAGCAGCAGA
TGGAGGGACTGCTGGCCCCACACAGGCCTAAGGAACCAGCATGGTTCCTGGCTACCGTGGGGGTCTCTCC
TGACCATCAGGGCAAAGGACTGGGAAGTGCTGTGGTCCTGCCAGGAGTGGAGGCTGCAGAACGAGCTGGA
GTCCCTGCATTTCTGGAGACCTCTGCTCCACGAAACCTGCCCTTCTATGAACGGCTGGGCTTTACTGTGA
CCGCAGATGTGGAGGTCCCCGAAGGACCTAGGACCTGGTGCATGACACGCAAACCCGGCGCCTGAGCGAT
CGCCGCGGCCGCCTTCTTAACCCAACAGAAGGCTCGAGAAGGTATATTGCTGTTGACAGTGAGCGACGCG
ACTTCAAGATCAGCTTATAGTGAAGCCACAGATGTATAAGCTGATCTTGAAGTCGCGGTGCCTACTGCCT
CGGACTTCAAGGGGCTAGAATTCGGCAGCTGTAGATCTTAGCCACTTTTTAAAAGAAAAGGGGGGACTGG
AAGGGCTAACTGCATCCGGACTGTACTGGGTCTCTCTGGTTAGACCAGATCTGAGCCTGGGAGCTCTCTG
GCTAACTAGGGAACCCACTGCTTAAGCCTCAATAAAGCTTGCCTTGAGTGCTTCAAGTAGTGTGTGCCCG
TCTGTTGTGTGACTCTGGTAACTAGAGATCCCTCAGACCCTTTTAGTCAGTGTGGAAAATCTCTAGCAGG
GCCCGTTTCATGTGAGCAAAAGGCCAGCAAAAGGCCAGGAACCGTAAAAAGGCCGCGTTGCTGGCGTTTT
TCCATAGGCTCCGCCCCCCTGACGAGCATCACAAAAATCGACGCTCAAGTCAGAGGTGGCGAAACCCGAC
AGGACTATAAAGATACCAGGCGTTTCCCCCTGGAAGCTCCCTCGTGCGCTCTCCTGTTCCGACCCTGCCG
CTTACCGGATACCTGTCCGCCTTTCTCCCTTCGGGAAGCGTGGCGCTTTCTCATAGCTCACGCTGTAGGT
ATCTCAGTTCGGTGTAGGTCGTTCGCTCCAAGCTGGGCTGTGTGCACGAACCCCCCGTTCAGCCCGACCG
CTGCGCCTTATCCGGTAACTATCGTCTTGAGTCCAACCCGGTAAGACACGACTTATCGCCACTGGCAGCA
GCCACTGGTAACAGGATTAGCAGAGCGAGGTATGTAGGCGGTGCTACAGAGTTCTTGAAGTGGTGGCCTA
ACTACGGCTACACTAGAAGAACAGTATTTGGTATCTGCGCTCTGCTGAAGCCAGTTACCTTCGGAAAAAG
AGTTGGTAGCTCTTGATCCGGCAAACAAACCACCGCTGGTAGCGGTGGTTTTTTTGTTTGCAAGCAGCAG
ATTACGCGCAGAAAAAAAGGATCTCAAGAAGATCCTTTGATCTTTTCTACGGGGTCTGACGCTCAGTGGA
ACGAAAACTCACGTTAAGGGATTTTGGTCATGAGATTATCAAAAAGGATCTTCACCTAGATCCTTTTAAA
TTAAAAATGAAGTTTTAAATCAATCTAAAGTATATATGAGTAAACTTGGTCTGACAGTTACCAATGCTTA
ATCAGTGAGGCACCTATCTCAGCGATCTGTCTATTTCGTTCATCCATAGTTGCCTGACTCCCCGTCGTGT
AGATAACTACGATACGGGAGGGCTTACCATCTGGCCCCAGTGCTGCAATGATACCGCGAGACCCACGCTC
ACCGGCTCCAGATTTATCAGCAATAAACCAGCCAGCCGGAAGGGCCGAGCGCAGAAGTGGTCCTGCAACT
TTATCCGCCTCCATCCAGTCTATTAATTGTTGCCGGGAAGCTAGAGTAAGTAGTTCGCCAGTTAATAGTT
TGCGCAACGTTGTTGCCATTGCTACAGGCATCGTGGTGTCACGCTCGTCGTTTGGTATGGCTTCATTCAG
CTCCGGTTCCCAACGATCAAGGCGAGTTACATGATCCCCCATGTTGTGCAAAAAAGCGGTTAGCTCCTTC
GGTCCTCCGATCGTTGTCAGAAGTAAGTTGGCCGCAGTGTTATCACTCATGGTTATGGCAGCACTGCATA
ATTCTCTTACTGTCATGCCATCCGTAAGATGCTTTTCTGTGACTGGTGAGTACTCAACCAAGTCATTCTG
AGAATAGTGTATGCGGCGACCGAGTTGCTCTTGCCCGGCGTCAATACGGGATAATACCGCGCCACATAGC
AGAACTTTAAAAGTGCTCATCATTGGAAAACGTTCTTCGGGGCGAAAACTCTCAAGGATCTTACCGCTGT
TGAGATCCAGTTCGATGTAACCCACTCGTGCACCCAACTGATCTTCAGCATCTTTTACTTTCACCAGCGT
TTCTGGGTGAGCAAAAACAGGAAGGCAAAATGCCGCAAAAAAGGGAATAAGGGCGACACGGAAATGTTGA
ATACTCATACTCTTCCTTTTTCAATATTATTGAAGCATTTATCAGGGTTATTGTCTCATGAGCGGATACA
TATTTGAATGTATTTAGAAAAATAAACAAATAGGGGTTCCGCGCACATTTCCCCGAAAAGTGCCACCTGA
CGTCGACGGATCGGGAGATCTCCCGATCCCCTATGGTGCACTCTCAGTACAATCTGCTCTGATGCCGCAT
AGTTAAGCCAGTATCTGCTCCCTGCTTGTGTGTTGGAGGTCGCTGAGTAGTGCGCGAGCAAAATTTAAGC
TACAACAAGGCAAGGCTTGACCGACAATTGCATGAAGAATCTGCTTAGGGTTAGGCGTTTTGCGCTGCTT
CGCGATGTACGGGCCAGATATACGCGCTGTGGAATGTGTGTCAGTTAGGGTGTGGAAAGTCCCCAGGCTC
CCCAGCAGGCAGAAGTATGCAAAGCATGCATCTCAATTAGTCAGCAACCAGGTGTGGAAAGTCCCCAGGC
TCCCCAGCAGGCAGAAGTATGCAAAGCATGCATCTCAATTAGTCAGCAACCATAGTCCCGCCCCTAACTC
CGCCCATCCCGCCCCTAAC
